Addgene plasmid #111736: pBacMam2-DiEx-LIC-N-flag_huntingtin_full-length_Q85
Purpose: Baculovirus transfer vector for expression of huntingtin protein in insect and mammalian cellscells as well as in mammalian cells
Depositing lab: Cheryl Arrowsmith. Publication: Design and characterization of mutant and wildtype huntingtin proteins produced from a toolkit of scalable eukaryotic expression systems. Harding RJ, Loppnau P, Ackloo S, Lemak A, Hutchinson A, Hunt B, Holehouse AS, Ho JC, Fan L, Toledo-Sherman L, Seitova A, Arrowsmith CH. J Biol Chem. 2019 Apr 26;294(17):6986-7001. doi: 10.1074/jbc.RA118.007204. Epub 2019 Mar 6. PubMed 30842263.
Backbone
  Vector backbone: pBacMam2-DiEx-LIC
  Vector type: Mammalian Expression ; Baculovirus Expression
Growth in bacteria
  Bacterial resistance: Ampicillin, 100 μg/mL
  Growth temperature: 37°C
  Growth strain: DH5alpha
  Copy number: High Copy
Gene/Insert
  Gene/Insert name: HTT (alt name: huntingtin)
  Species: H. sapiens (human)
  Insert size (bp): 9618
  Mutation: Q85 (polyQ repeat)
  Entrez Gene: HTT (a.k.a. HD, IT15, LOMARS)
  Promoter: CMV and P10
  Tag / fusion protein: FLAG (N terminal on insert)
  Cloning method: Ligation Independent Cloning
  Sequencing primers: 5′ pFBM-fwd (5'-caaaatgtcgtaacaactccgc-3'); 3′ pFBM-rev (5'- tagttaagaataccagtcaatctttcac-3')
Resource information
  A portion of this plasmid was derived from a plasmid made by: Kazusa DNA Research Institute Gene KIEE4296 & Original Clone ID cp94296
Terms and licenses: Academic/Nonprofit Terms; Industry Terms: Not Available to Industry
Depositor comments: Please visit https://www.biorxiv.org/content/early/2018/12/10/492215 for BioRxiv preprint.
How to cite: pBacMam2-DiEx-LIC-N-flag_huntingtin_full-length_Q85 was a gift from Cheryl Arrowsmith (Addgene plasmid # 111736 ; http://n2t.net/addgene:111736 ; RRID:Addgene_111736)
