[The description below was written by a language model from this plasmid's Addgene catalogue record and pLannotate feature annotations shown in this document.]
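Description:
pBacMam2-DiEx-LIC-N-flag_huntingtin_full-length_Q85 is a baculovirus transfer vector built on the pBacMam2-DiEx-LIC backbone for producing full-length human huntingtin (HTT) carrying an expanded 85-glutamine polyQ tract. It is maintained in E. coli as a high-copy plasmid through a ColE1/pUC-type origin with ampicillin selection (AmpR), and also carries an f1 origin. The expression cassette, together with a gentamicin resistance gene driven by the Pc promoter, lies between the Tn7L and Tn7R ends. This arrangement allows Tn7-mediated transposition of the cassette into a baculovirus bacmid, from which recombinant virus is generated.

The payload is the 9.6 kb HTT open reading frame, inserted by ligation-independent cloning downstream of two promoters in tandem. The CMV enhancer/promoter drives transcription in mammalian cells, and the baculoviral p10 promoter drives it in insect cells. This "dual expression" design lets one recombinant baculovirus either infect insect cells or transduce mammalian cells (BacMam delivery). A WPRE fragment and the SV40 polyadenylation signal follow the coding region to support transcript processing and expression, and an HSV TK poly(A) signal sits on the opposite strand near the gentamicin marker.

The catalogue entry describes an N-terminal FLAG tag. The automated annotation does not mark a tag upstream of HTT, and instead detects short His-tag and FLAG-like fragments just downstream of the coding sequence. The record does not say whether these downstream fragments are translated or are unexpressed vector remnants.

The construct belongs to a toolkit of HTT expression vectors intended for scalable production of wild-type and mutant huntingtin protein in eukaryotic cells.
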