Features (pLannotate 1.2.2; 22 found; start..end, strand, type, name):
      1..49      -  polyA_signal   HSV TK poly(A) signal: herpes simplex virus thymidine kinase polyadenylation signal (Cole and Stacy, 1985)
    154..533     +  enhancer       CMV enhancer: human cytomegalovirus immediate early enhancer
    534..737     +  promoter       CMV promoter: human cytomegalovirus (CMV) immediate early promoter
    733..766     +  LTR            5' LTR (truncated) (fragment): truncated 5' long terminal repeat (LTR) from HIV-1
    784..893     +  promoter       p10 promoter: baculovirus promoter for expression in insect cells
    952..10569   +  CDS            HTT: HD_HUMAN - Also known as HD, IT15. Experimental evidence at protein level: Swiss-Prot protein existence level 1. [Huntingtin, myristoylated N-terminal fragment]: Promotes the formation of autophagic vesicles. From Homo sapiens (Human).
  10597..10616   +  CDS            7xHis (fragment): 6xHis affinity tag
  10621..10644   +  CDS            3xFLAG (fragment): three tandem FLAG® epitope tags
  10663..10681   +  misc_feature   MCS (fragment): pBluescript multiple cloning site
  10681..11186   +  misc_feature   WPRE (fragment): woodchuck hepatitis virus posttranscriptional regulatory element
  11282..11365   +  CDS            large T antigen (fragment): large T antigen from SV40 (simian virus 40)
  11388..11522   +  polyA_signal   SV40 poly(A) signal: SV40 polyadenylation signal
  11551..11716   -  mobile_element Tn7L: mini-Tn7 element (left end of the Tn7 transposon) Tn7
  11900..12354   +  rep_origin     f1 ori (sequence partly withheld): f1 bacteriophage origin of replication; arrow indicates direction of (+) strand synthesis
  12380..12484   +  promoter       AmpR promoter: bla
  12485..13345   +  CDS            AmpR: β-lactamase; bla; confers resistance to ampicillin, carbenicillin, and related antibiotics
  13516..14104   +  rep_origin     ori: high-copy-number ColE1/pMB1/pBR322/pUC origin of replication
  14290..14341   -  misc_feature   bom (fragment): basis of mobility region from pBR322
  14409..14633   -  mobile_element Tn7R: mini-Tn7 element (right end of the Tn7 transposon) Tn7
  14700..15233   -  CDS            GmR: gentamycin acetyltransferase; aacC1; confers resistance to gentamycin
  15422..15450   -  promoter       Pc promoter: intI1 (promoter lies within the coding sequence); class 1 integron promoter
  15428..15787   -  CDS            YPR2_ECOLX (fragment): Protein predicted: Swiss-Prot protein existence level 4. From Escherichia coli.
>Addgene plasmid #111736 | pBacMam2-DiEx-LIC-N-flag_huntingtin_full-length_Q85 | addgene full sequence | sequence record 247714 | Addgene NGS Result
GAACAAACGACCCAACACCCGTGCGTTTTATTCTGTCTTTTTATTGCCGTCATAGCGCGGGTTCCTTCCG
GTATTGTCTCCTTCCGTGTTTCAGTTAGCCTCCCCCATCTCCCGGTACCGCATGCGGATCTGTACGGGCC
AGATATACGCGTTGACATTGATTATTGACTAGTTATTAATAGTAATCAATTACGGGGTCATTAGTTCATA
GCCCATATATGGAGTTCCGCGTTACATAACTTACGGTAAATGGCCCGCCTGGCTGACCGCCCAACGACCC
CCGCCCATTGACGTCAATAATGACGTATGTTCCCATAGTAACGCCAATAGGGACTTTCCATTGACGTCAA
TGGGTGGAGTATTTACGGTAAACTGCCCACTTGGCAGTACATCAAGTGTATCATATGCCAAGTACGCCCC
CTATTGACGTCAATGACGGTAAATGGCCCGCCTGGCATTATGCCCAGTACATGACCTTATGGGACTTTCC
TACTTGGCAGTACATCTACGTATTAGTCATCGCTATTACCATGGTGATGCGGTTTTGGCAGTACATCAAT
GGGCGTGGATAGCGGTTTGACTCACGGGGATTTCCAAGTCTCCACCCCATTGACGTCAATGGGAGTTTGT
TTTGGCACCAAAATCAACGGGACTTTCCAAAATGTCGTAACAACTCCGCCCCATTGACGCAAATGGGCGG
TAGGCGTGTACGGTGGGAGGTCTATATAAGCAGAGCTCTCTGGCTAACTAGAGAACCCACTGCTTACTGG
CTTATCGAATACGGACCTTTAATTCAACCCAACACAATATATTATAGTTAAATAAGAATTATTATCAAAT
CATTTGTATATTAATTAAAATACTATACTGTAAATTACATTTTATTTACAATCACTCGACGGATCCTTAA
GAAGGAGATATACTATGGACTACAAAGACGATGACGACAAGATGGCGACCCTGGAAAAGCTGATGAAGGC
CTTCGAGTCCCTCAAGTCCTTCCAACAGCAGCAACAGCAACAACAGCAGCAACAGCAACAACAGCAGCAA
CAGCAACAACAGCAGCAACAGCAACAACAGCAGCAACAGCAACAACAGCAGCAACAGCAACAACAGCAGC
AACAGCAACAACAGCAGCAACAGCAACAACAGCAGCAACAGCAACAACAGCAGCAACAGCAACAACAGCA
GCAACAGCAACAACAGCAGCAACAGCAACAACAACAGCAGCAACAGCAACAACAGCAGCAACAGCAACCG
CCACCGCCGCCGCCGCCGCCGCCGCCTCCTCAGCTTCCTCAGCCGCCGCCGCAGGCACAGCCGCTGCTGC
CTCAGCCGCAGCCGCCCCCGCCGCCGCCCCCGCCGCCACCCGGCCCGGCTGTGGCTGAGGAGCCGCTGCA
CCGACCAAAGAAAGAACTTTCAGCTACCAAGAAAGACCGTGTGAATCATTGTCTGACAATATGTGAAAAC
ATAGTGGCACAGTCTGTCAGAAATTCTCCAGAATTTCAGAAACTTCTGGGCATCGCTATGGAACTTTTTC
TGCTGTGCAGTGATGACGCAGAGTCAGATGTCAGGATGGTGGCTGACGAATGCCTCAACAAAGTTATCAA
AGCTTTGATGGATTCTAATCTTCCAAGGTTACAGCTCGAGCTCTATAAGGAAATTAAAAAGAATGGTGCC
CCTCGGAGTTTGCGTGCTGCCCTGTGGAGGTTTGCTGAGCTGGCTCACCTGGTTCGGCCTCAGAAATGCA
GGCCTTACCTGGTGAACCTTCTGCCGTGCCTGACTCGAACAAGCAAGAGACCCGAAGAATCAGTCCAGGA
GACCTTGGCTGCAGCTGTTCCCAAAATTATGGCTTCTTTTGGCAATTTTGCAAATGACAATGAAATTAAG
GTTTTGTTAAAGGCCTTCATAGCGAACCTGAAGTCAAGCTCCCCCACCATTCGGCGGACAGCGGCTGGAT
CAGCAGTGAGCATCTGCCAGCACTCAAGAAGGACACAATATTTCTATAGTTGGCTACTAAATGTGCTCTT
AGGCTTACTCGTTCCTGTCGAGGATGAACACTCCACTCTGCTGATTCTTGGCGTGCTGCTCACCCTGAGG
TATTTGGTGCCCTTGCTGCAGCAGCAGGTCAAGGACACAAGCCTGAAAGGCAGCTTCGGAGTGACAAGGA
AAGAAATGGAAGTCTCTCCTTCTGCAGAGCAGCTTGTCCAGGTTTATGAACTGACGTTACATCATACACA
GCACCAAGACCACAATGTTGTGACCGGAGCCCTGGAGCTGTTGCAGCAGCTCTTCAGAACGCCTCCACCC
GAGCTTCTGCAAACCCTGACCGCAGTCGGGGGCATTGGGCAGCTCACCGCTGCTAAGGAGGAGTCTGGTG
GCCGAAGCCGTAGTGGGAGTATTGTGGAACTTATAGCTGGAGGGGGTTCCTCATGCAGCCCTGTCCTTTC
AAGAAAACAAAAAGGCAAAGTGCTCTTAGGAGAAGAAGAAGCCTTGGAGGATGACTCTGAATCGAGATCG
GATGTCAGCAGCTCTGCCTTAACAGCCTCAGTGAAGGATGAGATCAGTGGAGAGCTGGCTGCTTCTTCAG
GGGTTTCCACTCCAGGGTCAGCAGGTCATGACATCATCACAGAACAGCCACGGTCACAGCACACACTGCA
GGCGGACTCAGTGGATCTGGCCAGCTGTGACTTGACAAGCTCTGCCACTGATGGGGATGAGGAGGATATC
TTGAGCCACAGCTCCAGCCAGGTCAGCGCCGTCCCATCTGACCCTGCCATGGACCTGAATGATGGGACCC
AGGCCTCGTCGCCCATCAGCGACAGCTCCCAGACCACCACCGAAGGGCCTGATTCAGCTGTTACCCCTTC
AGACAGTTCTGAAATTGTGTTAGACGGTACCGACAACCAGTATTTGGGCCTGCAGATTGGACAGCCCCAG
GATGAAGATGAGGAAGCCACAGGTATTCTTCCTGATGAAGCCTCGGAGGCCTTCAGGAACTCTTCCATGG
CCCTTCAACAGGCACATTTATTGAAAAACATGAGTCACTGCAGGCAGCCTTCTGACAGCAGTGTTGATAA
ATTTGTGTTGAGAGATGAAGCTACTGAACCGGGTGATCAAGAAAACAAGCCTTGCCGCATCAAAGGTGAC
ATTGGACAGTCCACTGATGATGACTCTGCACCTCTTGTCCATTGTGTCCGCCTTTTATCTGCTTCGTTTT
TGCTAACAGGGGGAAAAAATGTGCTGGTTCCGGACAGGGATGTGAGGGTCAGCGTGAAGGCCCTGGCCCT
CAGCTGTGTGGGAGCAGCTGTGGCCCTCCACCCGGAATCTTTCTTCAGCAAACTCTATAAAGTTCCTCTT
GACACCACGGAATACCCTGAGGAACAGTATGTCTCAGACATCTTGAACTACATCGATCATGGAGACCCAC
AGGTTCGAGGAGCCACTGCCATTCTCTGTGGGACCCTCATCTGCTCCATCCTCAGCAGGTCCCGCTTCCA
CGTGGGAGATTGGATGGGCACCATTAGAACCCTCACAGGAAATACATTTTCTTTGGCGGATTGCATTCCT
TTGCTGCGGAAAACACTGAAGGATGAGTCTTCTGTTACTTGCAAGTTAGCTTGTACAGCTGTGAGGAACT
GTGTCATGAGTCTCTGCAGCAGCAGCTACAGTGAGTTAGGACTGCAGCTGATCATCGATGTGCTGACTCT
GAGGAACAGTTCCTATTGGCTGGTGAGGACAGAGCTTCTGGAAACCCTTGCAGAGATTGACTTCAGGCTG
GTGAGCTTTTTGGAGGCAAAAGCAGAAAACTTACACAGAGGGGCTCATCATTATACAGGGCTTTTAAAAC
TGCAAGAACGAGTGCTCAATAATGTTGTCATCCATTTGCTTGGAGATGAAGACCCCAGGGTGCGACATGT
TGCCGCAGCATCACTAATTAGGCTTGTCCCAAAGCTGTTTTATAAATGTGACCAAGGACAAGCTGATCCA
GTAGTGGCCGTGGCAAGAGATCAAAGCAGTGTTTACCTGAAACTTCTCATGCATGAGACGCAGCCTCCAT
CTCATTTCTCCGTCAGCACAATAACCAGAATATATAGAGGCTATAACCTACTACCAAGCATAACAGACGT
CACTATGGAAAATAACCTTTCAAGAGTTATTGCAGCAGTTTCTCATGAACTAATCACATCAACCACCAGA
GCACTCACATTTGGATGCTGTGAAGCTTTGTGTCTTCTTTCCACTGCCTTCCCAGTTTGCATTTGGAGTT
TAGGTTGGCACTGTGGAGTGCCTCCACTGAGTGCCTCAGATGAGTCTAGGAAGAGCTGTACCGTTGGGAT
GGCCACAATGATTCTGACCCTGCTCTCGTCAGCTTGGTTCCCATTGGATCTCTCAGCCCATCAAGATGCT
TTGATTTTGGCCGGAAACTTGCTTGCAGCCAGTGCTCCCAAATCTCTGAGAAGTTCATGGGCCTCTGAAG
AAGAAGCCAACCCAGCAGCCACCAAGCAAGAGGAGGTCTGGCCAGCCCTGGGGGACCGGGCCCTGGTGCC
CATGGTGGAGCAGCTCTTCTCTCACCTGCTGAAGGTGATTAACATTTGTGCCCACGTCCTGGATGACGTG
GCTCCTGGACCCGCAATAAAGGCAGCCTTGCCTTCTCTAACAAACCCCCCTTCTCTAAGTCCCATCCGAC
GAAAGGGGAAGGAGAAAGAACCAGGAGAACAAGCATCTGTACCGTTGAGTCCCAAGAAAGGCAGTGAGGC
CAGTGCAGCTTCTAGACAATCTGATACCTCAGGTCCTGTTACAACAAGTAAATCCTCATCACTGGGGAGT
TTCTATCATCTTCCTTCATACCTCAAACTGCATGATGTCCTGAAAGCTACACACGCTAACTACAAGGTCA
CGCTGGATCTTCAGAACAGCACGGAAAAGTTTGGAGGGTTTCTTCGCTCAGCCTTGGATGTTCTTTCTCA
GATACTAGAGCTGGCCACACTGCAGGACATTGGGAAGTGTGTTGAAGAGATCCTAGGATACCTGAAATCC
TGCTTTAGTCGAGAACCAATGATGGCAACTGTTTGTGTTCAACAATTGTTGAAGACTCTCTTTGGCACAA
ACTTGGCCTCCCAGTTTGATGGCTTATCTTCCAACCCCAGCAAGTCACAAGGCCGAGCACAGCGCCTTGG
CTCCTCCAGTGTGAGGCCAGGCTTGTACCACTACTGCTTCATGGCCCCGTACACCCACTTCACCCAGGCC
CTCGCTGACGCCAGCCTGAGGAACATGGTGCAGGCGGAGCAGGAGAACGACACCTCGGGATGGTTTGATG
TCCTCCAGAAAGTGTCTACCCAGTTGAAGACAAACCTCACGAGTGTCACAAAGAACCGTGCAGATAAGAA
TGCTATTCATAATCACATTCGTTTGTTTGAACCTCTTGTTATAAAAGCTTTAAAACAGTACACGACTACA
ACATGTGTGCAGTTACAGAAGCAGGTTTTAGATTTGCTGGCGCAGCTGGTTCAGTTACGGGTTAATTACT
GTCTTCTGGATTCAGATCAGGTGTTTATTGGCTTTGTATTGAAACAGTTTGAATACATTGAAGTGGGCCA
GTTCAGGGAATCAGAGGCAATCATTCCAAACATCTTTTTCTTCTTGGTATTACTATCTTATGAACGCTAT
CATTCAAAACAGATCATTGGAATTCCTAAAATCATTCAGCTCTGTGATGGCATCATGGCCAGTGGAAGGA
AGGCTGTGACACATGCCATACCGGCTCTGCAGCCCATAGTCCACGACCTCTTTGTATTAAGAGGAACAAA
TAAAGCTGATGCAGGAAAAGAGCTTGAAACCCAAAAAGAGGTGGTGGTGTCAATGTTACTGAGACTCATC
CAGTACCATCAGGTGTTGGAGATGTTCATTCTTGTCCTGCAGCAGTGCCACAAGGAGAATGAAGACAAGT
GGAAGCGACTGTCTCGACAGATAGCTGACATCATCCTCCCAATGTTAGCCAAACAGCAGATGCACATTGA
CTCTCATGAAGCCCTTGGAGTGTTAAATACATTATTTGAGATTTTGGCCCCTTCCTCCCTCCGTCCGGTA
GACATGCTTTTACGGAGTATGTTCGTCACTCCAAACACAATGGCGTCCGTGAGCACTGTTCAACTGTGGA
TATCGGGAATTCTGGCCATTTTGAGGGTTCTGATTTCCCAGTCAACTGAAGATATTGTTCTTTCTCGTAT
TCAGGAGCTCTCCTTCTCTCCGTATTTAATCTCCTGTACAGTAATTAATAGGTTAAGAGATGGGGACAGT
ACTTCAACGCTAGAAGAACACAGTGAAGGGAAACAAATAAAGAATTTGCCAGAAGAAACATTTTCAAGGT
TTCTATTACAACTGGTTGGTATTCTTTTAGAAGACATTGTTACAAAACAGCTGAAGGTGGAAATGAGTGA
GCAGCAACATACTTTCTATTGCCAGGAACTAGGCACACTGCTAATGTGTCTGATCCACATCTTCAAGTCT
GGAATGTTCCGGAGAATCACAGCAGCTGCCACTAGGCTGTTCCGCAGTGATGGCTGTGGCGGCAGTTTCT
ACACCCTGGACAGCTTGAACTTGCGGGCTCGTTCCATGATCACCACCCACCCGGCCCTGGTGCTGCTCTG
GTGTCAGATACTGCTGCTTGTCAACCACACCGACTACCGCTGGTGGGCAGAAGTGCAGCAGACCCCGAAA
AGACACAGTCTGTCCAGCACAAAGTTACTTAGTCCCCAGATGTCTGGAGAAGAGGAGGATTCTGACTTGG
CAGCCAAACTTGGAATGTGCAATAGAGAAATAGTACGAAGAGGGGCTCTCATTCTCTTCTGTGATTATGT
CTGTCAGAACCTCCATGACTCCGAGCACTTAACGTGGCTCATTGTAAATCACATTCAAGATCTGATCAGC
CTTTCCCACGAGCCTCCAGTACAGGACTTCATCAGTGCCGTTCATCGGAACTCTGCTGCCAGCGGCCTGT
TCATCCAGGCAATTCAGTCTCGTTGTGAAAACCTTTCAACTCCAACCATGCTGAAGAAAACTCTTCAGTG
CTTGGAGGGGATCCATCTCAGCCAGTCGGGAGCTGTGCTCACGCTGTATGTGGACAGGCTTCTGTGCACC
CCTTTCCGTGTGCTGGCTCGCATGGTCGACATCCTTGCTTGTCGCCGGGTAGAAATGCTTCTGGCTGCAA
ATTTACAGAGCAGCATGGCCCAGTTGCCAATGGAAGAACTCAACAGAATCCAGGAATACCTTCAGAGCAG
CGGGCTCGCTCAGAGACACCAAAGGCTCTATTCCCTGCTGGACAGGTTTCGTCTCTCCACCATGCAAGAC
TCACTTAGTCCCTCTCCTCCAGTCTCTTCCCACCCGCTGGACGGGGATGGGCACGTGTCACTGGAAACAG
TGAGTCCGGACAAAGACTGGTACGTTCATCTTGTCAAATCCCAGTGTTGGACCAGGTCAGATTCTGCACT
GCTGGAAGGTGCAGAGCTGGTGAATCGGATTCCTGCTGAAGATATGAATGCCTTCATGATGAACTCGGAG
TTCAACCTAAGCCTGCTAGCTCCATGCTTAAGCCTAGGGATGAGTGAAATTTCTGGTGGCCAGAAGAGTG
CCCTTTTTGAAGCAGCCCGTGAGGTGACTCTGGCCCGTGTGAGCGGCACCGTGCAGCAGCTCCCTGCTGT
CCATCATGTCTTCCAGCCCGAGCTGCCTGCAGAACCGGCGGCCTACTGGAGCAAGTTGAATGATCTGTTT
GGGGATGCTGCACTGTATCAGTCCCTGCCCACTCTGGCCCGGGCCCTGGCACAGTACCTGGTGGTGGTCT
CCAAACTGCCCAGTCATTTGCACCTTCCTCCTGAGAAAGAGAAGGACATTGTGAAATTCGTGGTGGCAAC
CCTTGAGGCCCTGTCCTGGCATTTGATCCATGAGCAGATCCCGCTGAGTCTGGATCTCCAGGCAGGGCTG
GACTGCTGCTGCCTGGCCCTGCAGCTGCCTGGCCTCTGGAGCGTGGTCTCCTCCACAGAGTTTGTGACCC
ACGCCTGCTCCCTCATCCACTGTGTGCACTTCATCCTGGAGGCCGTTGCAGTGCAGCCTGGAGAGCAGCT
TCTTAGTCCAGAAAGAAGGACAAATACCCCAAAAGCCATCAGCGAGGAGGAGGAGGAAGTAGATCCAAAC
ACACAGAATCCTAAGTATATCACTGCAGCCTGTGAGATGGTGGCAGAAATGGTGGAGTCTCTGCAGTCGG
TGTTGGCCTTGGGTCATAAAAGGAATAGCGGCGTGCCGGCGTTTCTCACGCCATTGCTCAGGAACATCAT
CATCAGCCTGGCCCGCCTGCCCCTTGTCAACAGCTACACACGTGTGCCCCCACTGGTGTGGAAGCTTGGA
TGGTCACCCAAACCGGGAGGGGATTTTGGCACAGCATTCCCTGAGATCCCCGTGGAGTTCCTCCAGGAAA
AGGAAGTCTTTAAGGAGTTCATCTACCGCATCAACACACTAGGCTGGACCAGTCGTACTCAGTTTGAAGA
AACTTGGGCCACCCTCCTTGGTGTCCTGGTGACGCAGCCCCTCGTGATGGAGCAGGAGGAGAGCCCACCA
GAAGAAGACACAGAGAGGACCCAGATCAACGTCCTGGCCGTGCAGGCCATCACCTCACTGGTGCTCAGTG
CAATGACTGTGCCTGTGGCCGGCAACCCAGCTGTAAGCTGCTTGGAGCAGCAGCCCCGGAACAAGCCTCT
GAAAGCTCTCGACACCAGGTTTGGGAGGAAGCTGAGCATTATCAGAGGGATTGTGGAGCAAGAGATTCAA
GCAATGGTTTCAAAGAGAGAGAATATTGCCACCCATCATTTATATCAGGCATGGGATCCTGTCCCTTCTC
TGTCTCCGGCTACTACAGGTGCCCTCATCAGCCACGAGAAGCTGCTGCTGCAGATCAACCCCGAGCGGGA
GCTGGGGAGCATGAGCTACAAACTCGGCCAGGTGTCCATACACTCCGTGTGGCTAGGGAACAGCATCACA
CCCCTGAGGGAGGAGGAATGGGACGAGGAAGAGGAGGAGGAGGCCGACGCCCCTGCACCTTCGTCACCAC
CCACGTCTCCAGTCAACTCCAGGAAACACCGGGCTGGAGTTGACATCCACTCCTGTTCGCAGTTTTTGCT
TGAGTTGTACAGCCGCTGGATCCTGCCGTCCAGCTCAGCCAGGAGGACCCCGGCCATCCTGATCAGTGAG
GTGGTCAGATCCCTTCTAGTGGTCTCAGACTTGTTCACCGAGCGCAACCAGTTTGAGCTGATGTATGTGA
CGCTGACAGAACTGCGAAGGGTGCACCCTTCAGAAGACGAGATCCTCGCTCAGTACCTGGTGCCTGCCAC
CTGCAAGGCAGCTGCCGTCCTTGGGATGGACAAGGCCGTGGCGGAGCCTGTCAGCCGCCTGCTGGAGAGC
ACGCTCAGGAGCAGCCACCTGCCCAGCAGGGTTGGAGCCCTGCACGGCATCCTCTATGTGCTGGAGTGCG
ACCTGCTGGACGACACTGCCAAGCAGCTCATCCCGGTCATCAGCGACTATCTCCTCTCCAACCTGAAAGG
GATCGCCCACTGCGTGAACATTCACAGCCAGCAGCACGTACTGGTCATGTGTGCCACTGCGTTTTACCTC
ATTGAGAACTATCCTCTGGACGTAGGGCCGGAATTTTCAGCATCAATAATACAGATGTGTGGGGTGATGC
TGTCTGGAAGTGAGGAGTCCACCCCCTCCATCATTTACCACTGTGCCCTCAGAGGCCTGGAGCGCCTCCT
GCTCTCTGAGCAGCTCTCCCGCCTGGATGCAGAATCGCTGGTCAAGCTGAGTGTGGACAGAGTGAACGTG
CACAGCCCGCACCGGGCCATGGCGGCTCTGGGCCTGATGCTCACCTGCATGTACACAGGAAAGGAGAAAG
TCAGTCCGGGTAGAACTTCAGACCCTAATCCTGCAGCCCCCGACAGCGAGTCAGTGATTGTTGCTATGGA
GCGGGTATCTGTTCTTTTTGATAGGATCAGGAAAGGCTTTCCTTGTGAAGCCAGAGTGGTGGCCAGGATC
CTGCCCCAGTTTCTAGACGACTTCTTCCCACCCCAGGACATCATGAACAAAGTCATCGGAGAGTTTCTGT
CCAACCAGCAGCCATACCCCCAGTTCATGGCCACCGTGGTGTATAAGGTGTTTCAGACTCTGCACAGCAC
CGGGCAGTCGTCCATGGTCCGGGACTGGGTCATGCTGTCCCTCTCCAACTTCACGCAGAGGGCCCCGGTC
GCCATGGCCACGTGGAGCCTCTCCTGCTTCTTTGTCAGCGCGTCCACCAGCCCGTGGGTCGCGGCGATCC
TCCCACATGTCATCAGCAGGATGGGCAAGCTGGAGCAGGTGGACGTGAACCTTTTCTGCCTGGTCGCCAC
AGACTTCTACAGACACCAGATAGAGGAGGAGCTCGACCGCAGGGCCTTCCAGTCTGTGCTTGAGGTGGTT
GCAGCCCCAGGAAGCCCATATCACCGGCTGCTGACTTGTTTACGAAATGTCCACAAGGTCACCACCTGCT
AAAACCTCTACTTCCAATCGCACCATCATCACCATCACCATCACCACCATGATTACAAGGATGACGACGA
TAAGTGAGGCGGCCGCCAACTTGATATCAAGCTTATCGATAATCAACCTCTGGATTACAAAATTTGTGAA
AGATTGACTGGTATTCTTAACTATGTTGCTCCTTTTACGCTATGTGGATACGCTGCTTTAATGCCTTTGT
ATCATGCTATTGCTTCCCGTATGGCTTTCATTTTCTCCTCCTTGTATAAATCCTGGTTGCTGTCTCTTTA
TGAGGAGTTGTGGCCCGTTGTCAGGCAACGTGGCGTGGTGTGCACTGTGTTTGCTGACGCAACCCCCACT
GGTTGGGGCATTGCCACCACCTGTCAGCTCCTTTCCGGGACTTTCGCTTTCCCCCTCCCTATTGCCACGG
CGGAACTCATCGCCGCCTGCCTTGCCCGCTGCTGGACAGGGGCTCGGCTGTTGGGCACTGACAATTCCGT
GGTGTTGTCGGGGAAATCATCGTCCTTTCCTTGGCTGCTCGCCTGTGTTGCCACCTGGATTCTGCGCGGG
ACGTCCTTCTGCTACGTCCCTTCGGCCCTCAATCCAGCGGACCTTCCTTCCCGCGGGCGCCCCCCTCCTC
ACGGCGAGCGAAGCTTGTCGAGAAGTACTAGAGGATCTCTAGAGCCTGCAGTCTCGACAAGCTTGTCGAG
AAGTACTAGAGGATCATAATCAGCCATACCACATTTGTAGAGGTTTTACTTGCTTTAAAAAACCTCCCAC
ACCTCCCCCTGAACCTGAAACATAAAATGAATGCAATTGTTGTTGTTAACTTGTTTATTGCAGCTTATAA
TGGTTACAAATAAAGCAATAGCATCACAAATTTCACAAATAAAGCATTTTTTTCACTGCATTCTAGTTGT
GGTTTGTCCAAACTCATCAATGTATCTTATCATGTCTGGATCTGATCACTGCTTGAGCCTAGGAGATCCG
AACCAGATAAGTGAAATCTAGTTCCAAACTATTTTGTCATTTTTAATTTTCGTATTAGCTTACGACGCTA
CACCCAGTTCCCATCTATTTTGTCACTCTTCCCTAAATAATCCTTAAAAACTCCATTTCCACCCCTCCCA
GTTCCCAACTATTTTGTCCGCCCACAGCGGGGCATTTTTCTTCCTGTTATGTTTTTAATCAAACATCCTG
CCAACTCCATGTGACAAACCGTCATCTTCGGCTACTTTTTCTCTGTCACAGAATGAAAATTTTTCTGTCA
TCTCTTCGTTATTAATGTTTGTAATTGACTGAATATCAACGCTTATTTGCAGCCTGAATGGCGAATGGG
[124 nt withheld, positions 11900-12023]
C
[91 nt withheld, positions 12025-12115]
A
[49 nt withheld, positions 12117-12165]
CCTTTGACGTTGGAGTCCACGTTCTT
[37 nt withheld, positions 12192-12228]
ACCCTATCTCGGTCTATTCTTTTGATTTATAAGGGATTTTGCCGATTTCGGCCTATTGGTTAAAAAATGA
GCTGATTTAACAAAAATTTAACGCGAATTTTAACAAAATATTAACGCTTACAATTTAGGTGGCACTTTTC
GGGGAAATGTGCGCGGAACCCCTATTTGTTTATTTTTCTAAATACATTCAAATATGTATCCGCTCATGAG
ACAATAACCCTGATAAATGCTTCAATAATATTGAAAAAGGAAGAGTATGAGTATTCAACATTTCCGTGTC
GCCCTTATTCCCTTTTTTGCGGCATTTTGCCTTCCTGTTTTTGCTCACCCAGAAACGCTGGTGAAAGTAA
AAGATGCTGAAGATCAGTTGGGTGCACGAGTGGGTTACATCGAACTGGATCTCAACAGCGGTAAGATCCT
TGAGAGTTTTCGCCCCGAAGAACGTTTTCCAATGATGAGCACTTTTAAAGTTCTGCTATGTGGCGCGGTA
TTATCCCGTATTGACGCCGGGCAAGAGCAACTCGGTCGCCGCATACACTATTCTCAGAATGACTTGGTTG
AGTACTCACCAGTCACAGAAAAGCATCTTACGGATGGCATGACAGTAAGAGAATTATGCAGTGCTGCCAT
AACCATGAGTGATAACACTGCGGCCAACTTACTTCTGACAACGATCGGAGGACCGAAGGAGCTAACCGCT
TTTTTGCACAACATGGGGGATCATGTAACTCGCCTTGATCGTTGGGAACCGGAGCTGAATGAAGCCATAC
CAAACGACGAGCGTGACACCACGATGCCTGTAGCAATGGCAACAACGTTGCGCAAACTATTAACTGGCGA
ACTACTTACTCTAGCTTCCCGGCAACAATTAATAGACTGGATGGAGGCGGATAAAGTTGCAGGACCACTT
CTGCGCTCGGCCCTTCCGGCTGGCTGGTTTATTGCTGATAAATCTGGAGCCGGTGAGCGTGGGTCTCGCG
GTATCATTGCAGCACTGGGGCCAGATGGTAAGCCCTCCCGTATCGTAGTTATCTACACGACGGGGAGTCA
GGCAACTATGGATGAACGAAATAGACAGATCGCTGAGATAGGTGCCTCACTGATTAAGCATTGGTAACTG
TCAGACCAAGTTTACTCATATATACTTTAGATTGATTTAAAACTTCATTTTTAATTTAAAAGGATCTAGG
TGAAGATCCTTTTTGATAATCTCATGACCAAAATCCCTTAACGTGAGTTTTCGTTCCACTGAGCGTCAGA
CCCCGTAGAAAAGATCAAAGGATCTTCTTGAGATCCTTTTTTTCTGCGCGTAATCTGCTGCTTGCAAACA
AAAAAACCACCGCTACCAGCGGTGGTTTGTTTGCCGGATCAAGAGCTACCAACTCTTTTTCCGAAGGTAA
CTGGCTTCAGCAGAGCGCAGATACCAAATACTGTTCTTCTAGTGTAGCCGTAGTTAGGCCACCACTTCAA
GAACTCTGTAGCACCGCCTACATACCTCGCTCTGCTAATCCTGTTACCAGTGGCTGCTGCCAGTGGCGAT
AAGTCGTGTCTTACCGGGTTGGACTCAAGACGATAGTTACCGGATAAGGCGCAGCGGTCGGGCTGAACGG
GGGGTTCGTGCACACAGCCCAGCTTGGAGCGAACGACCTACACCGAACTGAGATACCTACAGCGTGAGCT
ATGAGAAAGCGCCACGCTTCCCGAAGGGAGAAAGGCGGACAGGTATCCGGTAAGCGGCAGGGTCGGAACA
GGAGAGCGCACGAGGGAGCTTCCAGGGGGAAACGCCTGGTATCTTTATAGTCCTGTCGGGTTTCGCCACC
TCTGACTTGAGCGTCGATTTTTGTGATGCTCGTCAGGGGGGCGGAGCCTATGGAAAAACGCCAGCAACGC
GGCCTTTTTACGGTTCCTGGCCTTTTGCTGGCCTTTTGCTCACATGTTCTTTCCTGCGTTATCCCCTGAT
TCTGTGGATAACCGTATTACCGCCTTTGAGTGAGCTGATACCGCTCGCCGCAGCCGAACGACCGAGCGCA
GCGAGTCAGTGAGCGAGGAAGCGGAAGAGCGCCTGATGCGGTATTTTCTCCTTACGCATCTGTGCGGTAT
TTCACACCGCATAGACCAGCCGCGTAACCTGGCAAAATCGGTTACGGTTGAGTAATAAATGGATGCCCTG
CGTAAGCGGGTGTGGGCGGACAATAAAGTCTTAAACTGAACAAAATAGATCTAAACTATGACAATAAAGT
CTTAAACTAGACAGAATAGTTGTAAACTGAAATCAGTCCAGTTATGCTGTGAAAAAGCATACTGGACTTT
TGTTATGGCTAAAGCAAACTCTTCATTTTCTGAAGTGCAAATTGCCCGTCGTATTAAAGAGGGGCGTGGC
CAAGGGCATGGTAAAGACTATATTCGCGGCGTTGTGACAATTTACCGAACAACTCCGCGGCCGGGAAGCC
GATCTCGGCTTGAACGAATTGTTAGGTGGCGGTACTTGGGTCGATATCAAAGTGCATCACTTCTTCCCGT
ATGCCCAACTTTGTATAGAGAGCCACTGCGGGATCGTCACCGTAATCTGCTTGCACGTAGATCACATAAG
CACCAAGCGCGTTGGCCTCATGCTTCAAGAGATTGATGAGCGCGGTGGCAATGCCCTGCCTCCGGTGCTC
GCCGGAGACTGCGAGATCATAGATATAGATCTCACTACGCGGCTGCTCAAACTTGGGCAGAACGTAAGCC
GCGAGAGCGCCAACAACCGCTTCTTGGTCGAAGGCAGCAAGCGCGATGAATGTCTTACTACGGAGCAAGT
TCCCGAGGTAATCGGAGTCCGGCTGATGTTGGGAGTAGGTGGCTACGTCTCCGAACTCACGACCGAAAAG
ATCAAGAGCAGCCCGCATGGATTTGACTTGGTCAGGGCCGAGCCTACATGTGCGAATGATGCCCATACTT
GAGCCACCTAACTTTGTTTTAGGGCGACTGCCCTGCTGCGTAACATCGTTGCTGCTGCGTAACATCGTTG
CTGCTCCATAACATCAAACATCGACCCACGGCGTAACGCGCTTGCTGCTTGGATGCCCGAGGCATAGACT
GTACAAAAAAACAGTCATAACAAGCCATGAAAACCGCCACTGCGCCGTTACCACCGCTGCGTTCGGTCAA
GGTTCTGGACCAGTTGCGTGAGCGCATACGCTACTTGCATTACAGTTTACGAACCGAACAGGCTTATGTC
AACTGGGTTCGTGCCTTCATCCGTTTCCACGGTGTGCGTCACCCGGCAACCTTGGGCAGCAGCGAAGTCG
AGGCATTTCTGTCCTGGCTGGCGAACGAGCGCAAGGTTTCGGTCTCCACGCATCGTCAGGCATTGGCGGC
CTTGCTGTTCTTCTACGGCAAGGTGCTGTGCACGGATCTGCCCTTGCTTCAGGAGATCGGTAGACCTCGG
CCGTCGCGGCGCTTGCCGGTGGTGCTGACCCCGGATGAAGTGGTTCGCATCCTCGGTTTTCTGGAAGGCG
AGCATCGTTTGTTCGCCCAGGACTCTAGCTATAGTTCTAGTGGTTGGCTACGTACCCGTAGTGGCTATGG
CAGGGCTTGCCGCCCCGACGTTGGCTGCGAGCCCTGGGCCTTCACCCGAACTTGGGGGTTGGGGTGGGGA
AAAGGAAGAAACGCGGGCGTATTGGTCCCAATGGGGTCTCGGTGGGGTATCGACAGAGTGCCAGCCCTGG
GACCGAACCCCGCGTTTAT
