>Addgene plasmid #111736 | pBacMam2-DiEx-LIC-N-flag_huntingtin_full-length_Q85 | depositor partial sequence | sequence record 209887 | insert
ATGGCGACCCTGGAAAAGCTGATGAAGGCCTTCGAGTCCCTCAAGTCCTTCCAACAGCAGCAACAGCAAC
AACAGCAGCAACAGCAACAACAGCAGCAACAGCAACAACAGCAGCAACAGCAACAACAGCAGCAACAGCA
ACAACAGCAGCAACAGCAACAACAGCAGCAACAGCAACAACAGCAGCAACAGCAACAACAGCAGCAACAG
CAACAACAGCAGCAACAGCAACAACAGCAGCAACAGCAACAACAGCAGCAACAGCAACAACAACAGCAGC
AACAGCAACAACAGCAGCAACAGCAACCGCCACCGCCGCCGCCGCCGCCGCCGCCTCCTCAGCTTCCTCA
GCCGCCGCCGCAGGCACAGCCGCTGCTGCCTCAGCCGCAGCCGCCCCCGCCGCCGCCCCCGCCGCCACCC
GGCCCGGCTGTGGCTGAGGAGCCGCTGCACCGACCAAAGAAAGAACTTTCAGCTACCAAGAAAGACCGTG
TGAATCATTGTCTGACAATATGTGAAAACATAGTGGCACAGTCTGTCAGAAATTCTCCAGAATTTCAGAA
ACTTCTGGGCATCGCTATGGAACTTTTTCTGCTGTGCAGTGATGACGCAGAGTCAGATGTCAGGATGGTG
GCTGACGAATGCCTCAACAAAGTTATCAAAGCTTTGATGGATTCTAATCTTCCAAGGTTACAGCTCGAGC
TCTATAAGGAAATTAAAAAGAATGGTGCCCCTCGGAGTTTGCGTGCTGCCCTGTGGAGGTTTGCTGAGCT
GGCTCACCTGGTTCGGCCTCAGAAATGCAGGCCTTACCTGGTGAACCTTCTGCCGTGCCTGACTCGAACA
AGCAAGAGACCCGAAGAATCAGTCCAGGAGACCTTGGCTGCAGCTGTTCCCAAAATTATGGCTTCTTTTG
GCAATTTTGCAAATGACAATGAAATTAAGGTTTTGTTAAAGGCCTTCATAGCGAACCTGAAGTCAAGCTC
CCCCACCATTCGGCGGACAGCGGCTGGATCAGCAGTGAGCATCTGCCAGCACTCAAGAAGGACACAATAT
TTCTATAGTTGGCTACTAAATGTGCTCTTAGGCTTACTCGTTCCTGTCGAGGATGAACACTCCACTCTGC
TGATTCTTGGCGTGCTGCTCACCCTGAGGTATTTGGTGCCCTTGCTGCAGCAGCAGGTCAAGGACACAAG
CCTGAAAGGCAGCTTCGGAGTGACAAGGAAAGAAATGGAAGTCTCTCCTTCTGCAGAGCAGCTTGTCCAG
GTTTATGAACTGACGTTACATCATACACAGCACCAAGACCACAATGTTGTGACCGGAGCCCTGGAGCTGT
TGCAGCAGCTCTTCAGAACGCCTCCACCCGAGCTTCTGCAAACCCTGACCGCAGTCGGGGGCATTGGGCA
GCTCACCGCTGCTAAGGAGGAGTCTGGTGGCCGAAGCCGTAGTGGGAGTATTGTGGAACTTATAGCTGGA
GGGGGTTCCTCATGCAGCCCTGTCCTTTCAAGAAAACAAAAAGGCAAAGTGCTCTTAGGAGAAGAAGAAG
CCTTGGAGGATGACTCTGAATCGAGATCGGATGTCAGCAGCTCTGCCTTAACAGCCTCAGTGAAGGATGA
GATCAGTGGAGAGCTGGCTGCTTCTTCAGGGGTTTCCACTCCAGGGTCAGCAGGTCATGACATCATCACA
GAACAGCCACGGTCACAGCACACACTGCAGGCGGACTCAGTGGATCTGGCCAGCTGTGACTTGACAAGCT
CTGCCACTGATGGGGATGAGGAGGATATCTTGAGCCACAGCTCCAGCCAGGTCAGCGCCGTCCCATCTGA
CCCTGCCATGGACCTGAATGATGGGACCCAGGCCTCGTCGCCCATCAGCGACAGCTCCCAGACCACCACC
GAAGGGCCTGATTCAGCTGTTACCCCTTCAGACAGTTCTGAAATTGTGTTAGACGGTACCGACAACCAGT
ATTTGGGCCTGCAGATTGGACAGCCCCAGGATGAAGATGAGGAAGCCACAGGTATTCTTCCTGATGAAGC
CTCGGAGGCCTTCAGGAACTCTTCCATGGCCCTTCAACAGGCACATTTATTGAAAAACATGAGTCACTGC
AGGCAGCCTTCTGACAGCAGTGTTGATAAATTTGTGTTGAGAGATGAAGCTACTGAACCGGGTGATCAAG
AAAACAAGCCTTGCCGCATCAAAGGTGACATTGGACAGTCCACTGATGATGACTCTGCACCTCTTGTCCA
TTGTGTCCGCCTTTTATCTGCTTCGTTTTTGCTAACAGGGGGAAAAAATGTGCTGGTTCCGGACAGGGAT
GTGAGGGTCAGCGTGAAGGCCCTGGCCCTCAGCTGTGTGGGAGCAGCTGTGGCCCTCCACCCGGAATCTT
TCTTCAGCAAACTCTATAAAGTTCCTCTTGACACCACGGAATACCCTGAGGAACAGTATGTCTCAGACAT
CTTGAACTACATCGATCATGGAGACCCACAGGTTCGAGGAGCCACTGCCATTCTCTGTGGGACCCTCATC
TGCTCCATCCTCAGCAGGTCCCGCTTCCACGTGGGAGATTGGATGGGCACCATTAGAACCCTCACAGGAA
ATACATTTTCTTTGGCGGATTGCATTCCTTTGCTGCGGAAAACACTGAAGGATGAGTCTTCTGTTACTTG
CAAGTTAGCTTGTACAGCTGTGAGGAACTGTGTCATGAGTCTCTGCAGCAGCAGCTACAGTGAGTTAGGA
CTGCAGCTGATCATCGATGTGCTGACTCTGAGGAACAGTTCCTATTGGCTGGTGAGGACAGAGCTTCTGG
AAACCCTTGCAGAGATTGACTTCAGGCTGGTGAGCTTTTTGGAGGCAAAAGCAGAAAACTTACACAGAGG
GGCTCATCATTATACAGGGCTTTTAAAACTGCAAGAACGAGTGCTCAATAATGTTGTCATCCATTTGCTT
GGAGATGAAGACCCCAGGGTGCGACATGTTGCCGCAGCATCACTAATTAGGCTTGTCCCAAAGCTGTTTT
ATAAATGTGACCAAGGACAAGCTGATCCAGTAGTGGCCGTGGCAAGAGATCAAAGCAGTGTTTACCTGAA
ACTTCTCATGCATGAGACGCAGCCTCCATCTCATTTCTCCGTCAGCACAATAACCAGAATATATAGAGGC
TATAACCTACTACCAAGCATAACAGACGTCACTATGGAAAATAACCTTTCAAGAGTTATTGCAGCAGTTT
CTCATGAACTAATCACATCAACCACCAGAGCACTCACATTTGGATGCTGTGAAGCTTTGTGTCTTCTTTC
CACTGCCTTCCCAGTTTGCATTTGGAGTTTAGGTTGGCACTGTGGAGTGCCTCCACTGAGTGCCTCAGAT
GAGTCTAGGAAGAGCTGTACCGTTGGGATGGCCACAATGATTCTGACCCTGCTCTCGTCAGCTTGGTTCC
CATTGGATCTCTCAGCCCATCAAGATGCTTTGATTTTGGCCGGAAACTTGCTTGCAGCCAGTGCTCCCAA
ATCTCTGAGAAGTTCATGGGCCTCTGAAGAAGAAGCCAACCCAGCAGCCACCAAGCAAGAGGAGGTCTGG
CCAGCCCTGGGGGACCGGGCCCTGGTGCCCATGGTGGAGCAGCTCTTCTCTCACCTGCTGAAGGTGATTA
ACATTTGTGCCCACGTCCTGGATGACGTGGCTCCTGGACCCGCAATAAAGGCAGCCTTGCCTTCTCTAAC
AAACCCCCCTTCTCTAAGTCCCATCCGACGAAAGGGGAAGGAGAAAGAACCAGGAGAACAAGCATCTGTA
CCGTTGAGTCCCAAGAAAGGCAGTGAGGCCAGTGCAGCTTCTAGACAATCTGATACCTCAGGTCCTGTTA
CAACAAGTAAATCCTCATCACTGGGGAGTTTCTATCATCTTCCTTCATACCTCAAACTGCATGATGTCCT
GAAAGCTACACACGCTAACTACAAGGTCACGCTGGATCTTCAGAACAGCACGGAAAAGTTTGGAGGGTTT
CTTCGCTCAGCCTTGGATGTTCTTTCTCAGATACTAGAGCTGGCCACACTGCAGGACATTGGGAAGTGTG
TTGAAGAGATCCTAGGATACCTGAAATCCTGCTTTAGTCGAGAACCAATGATGGCAACTGTTTGTGTTCA
ACAATTGTTGAAGACTCTCTTTGGCACAAACTTGGCCTCCCAGTTTGATGGCTTATCTTCCAACCCCAGC
AAGTCACAAGGCCGAGCACAGCGCCTTGGCTCCTCCAGTGTGAGGCCAGGCTTGTACCACTACTGCTTCA
TGGCCCCGTACACCCACTTCACCCAGGCCCTCGCTGACGCCAGCCTGAGGAACATGGTGCAGGCGGAGCA
GGAGAACGACACCTCGGGATGGTTTGATGTCCTCCAGAAAGTGTCTACCCAGTTGAAGACAAACCTCACG
AGTGTCACAAAGAACCGTGCAGATAAGAATGCTATTCATAATCACATTCGTTTGTTTGAACCTCTTGTTA
TAAAAGCTTTAAAACAGTACACGACTACAACATGTGTGCAGTTACAGAAGCAGGTTTTAGATTTGCTGGC
GCAGCTGGTTCAGTTACGGGTTAATTACTGTCTTCTGGATTCAGATCAGGTGTTTATTGGCTTTGTATTG
AAACAGTTTGAATACATTGAAGTGGGCCAGTTCAGGGAATCAGAGGCAATCATTCCAAACATCTTTTTCT
TCTTGGTATTACTATCTTATGAACGCTATCATTCAAAACAGATCATTGGAATTCCTAAAATCATTCAGCT
CTGTGATGGCATCATGGCCAGTGGAAGGAAGGCTGTGACACATGCCATACCGGCTCTGCAGCCCATAGTC
CACGACCTCTTTGTATTAAGAGGAACAAATAAAGCTGATGCAGGAAAAGAGCTTGAAACCCAAAAAGAGG
TGGTGGTGTCAATGTTACTGAGACTCATCCAGTACCATCAGGTGTTGGAGATGTTCATTCTTGTCCTGCA
GCAGTGCCACAAGGAGAATGAAGACAAGTGGAAGCGACTGTCTCGACAGATAGCTGACATCATCCTCCCA
ATGTTAGCCAAACAGCAGATGCACATTGACTCTCATGAAGCCCTTGGAGTGTTAAATACATTATTTGAGA
TTTTGGCCCCTTCCTCCCTCCGTCCGGTAGACATGCTTTTACGGAGTATGTTCGTCACTCCAAACACAAT
GGCGTCCGTGAGCACTGTTCAACTGTGGATATCGGGAATTCTGGCCATTTTGAGGGTTCTGATTTCCCAG
TCAACTGAAGATATTGTTCTTTCTCGTATTCAGGAGCTCTCCTTCTCTCCGTATTTAATCTCCTGTACAG
TAATTAATAGGTTAAGAGATGGGGACAGTACTTCAACGCTAGAAGAACACAGTGAAGGGAAACAAATAAA
GAATTTGCCAGAAGAAACATTTTCAAGGTTTCTATTACAACTGGTTGGTATTCTTTTAGAAGACATTGTT
ACAAAACAGCTGAAGGTGGAAATGAGTGAGCAGCAACATACTTTCTATTGCCAGGAACTAGGCACACTGC
TAATGTGTCTGATCCACATCTTCAAGTCTGGAATGTTCCGGAGAATCACAGCAGCTGCCACTAGGCTGTT
CCGCAGTGATGGCTGTGGCGGCAGTTTCTACACCCTGGACAGCTTGAACTTGCGGGCTCGTTCCATGATC
ACCACCCACCCGGCCCTGGTGCTGCTCTGGTGTCAGATACTGCTGCTTGTCAACCACACCGACTACCGCT
GGTGGGCAGAAGTGCAGCAGACCCCGAAAAGACACAGTCTGTCCAGCACAAAGTTACTTAGTCCCCAGAT
GTCTGGAGAAGAGGAGGATTCTGACTTGGCAGCCAAACTTGGAATGTGCAATAGAGAAATAGTACGAAGA
GGGGCTCTCATTCTCTTCTGTGATTATGTCTGTCAGAACCTCCATGACTCCGAGCACTTAACGTGGCTCA
TTGTAAATCACATTCAAGATCTGATCAGCCTTTCCCACGAGCCTCCAGTACAGGACTTCATCAGTGCCGT
TCATCGGAACTCTGCTGCCAGCGGCCTGTTCATCCAGGCAATTCAGTCTCGTTGTGAAAACCTTTCAACT
CCAACCATGCTGAAGAAAACTCTTCAGTGCTTGGAGGGGATCCATCTCAGCCAGTCGGGAGCTGTGCTCA
CGCTGTATGTGGACAGGCTTCTGTGCACCCCTTTCCGTGTGCTGGCTCGCATGGTCGACATCCTTGCTTG
TCGCCGGGTAGAAATGCTTCTGGCTGCAAATTTACAGAGCAGCATGGCCCAGTTGCCAATGGAAGAACTC
AACAGAATCCAGGAATACCTTCAGAGCAGCGGGCTCGCTCAGAGACACCAAAGGCTCTATTCCCTGCTGG
ACAGGTTTCGTCTCTCCACCATGCAAGACTCACTTAGTCCCTCTCCTCCAGTCTCTTCCCACCCGCTGGA
CGGGGATGGGCACGTGTCACTGGAAACAGTGAGTCCGGACAAAGACTGGTACGTTCATCTTGTCAAATCC
CAGTGTTGGACCAGGTCAGATTCTGCACTGCTGGAAGGTGCAGAGCTGGTGAATCGGATTCCTGCTGAAG
ATATGAATGCCTTCATGATGAACTCGGAGTTCAACCTAAGCCTGCTAGCTCCATGCTTAAGCCTAGGGAT
GAGTGAAATTTCTGGTGGCCAGAAGAGTGCCCTTTTTGAAGCAGCCCGTGAGGTGACTCTGGCCCGTGTG
AGCGGCACCGTGCAGCAGCTCCCTGCTGTCCATCATGTCTTCCAGCCCGAGCTGCCTGCAGAACCGGCGG
CCTACTGGAGCAAGTTGAATGATCTGTTTGGGGATGCTGCACTGTATCAGTCCCTGCCCACTCTGGCCCG
GGCCCTGGCACAGTACCTGGTGGTGGTCTCCAAACTGCCCAGTCATTTGCACCTTCCTCCTGAGAAAGAG
AAGGACATTGTGAAATTCGTGGTGGCAACCCTTGAGGCCCTGTCCTGGCATTTGATCCATGAGCAGATCC
CGCTGAGTCTGGATCTCCAGGCAGGGCTGGACTGCTGCTGCCTGGCCCTGCAGCTGCCTGGCCTCTGGAG
CGTGGTCTCCTCCACAGAGTTTGTGACCCACGCCTGCTCCCTCATCCACTGTGTGCACTTCATCCTGGAG
GCCGTTGCAGTGCAGCCTGGAGAGCAGCTTCTTAGTCCAGAAAGAAGGACAAATACCCCAAAAGCCATCA
GCGAGGAGGAGGAGGAAGTAGATCCAAACACACAGAATCCTAAGTATATCACTGCAGCCTGTGAGATGGT
GGCAGAAATGGTGGAGTCTCTGCAGTCGGTGTTGGCCTTGGGTCATAAAAGGAATAGCGGCGTGCCGGCG
TTTCTCACGCCATTGCTCAGGAACATCATCATCAGCCTGGCCCGCCTGCCCCTTGTCAACAGCTACACAC
GTGTGCCCCCACTGGTGTGGAAGCTTGGATGGTCACCCAAACCGGGAGGGGATTTTGGCACAGCATTCCC
TGAGATCCCCGTGGAGTTCCTCCAGGAAAAGGAAGTCTTTAAGGAGTTCATCTACCGCATCAACACACTA
GGCTGGACCAGTCGTACTCAGTTTGAAGAAACTTGGGCCACCCTCCTTGGTGTCCTGGTGACGCAGCCCC
TCGTGATGGAGCAGGAGGAGAGCCCACCAGAAGAAGACACAGAGAGGACCCAGATCAACGTCCTGGCCGT
GCAGGCCATCACCTCACTGGTGCTCAGTGCAATGACTGTGCCTGTGGCCGGCAACCCAGCTGTAAGCTGC
TTGGAGCAGCAGCCCCGGAACAAGCCTCTGAAAGCTCTCGACACCAGGTTTGGGAGGAAGCTGAGCATTA
TCAGAGGGATTGTGGAGCAAGAGATTCAAGCAATGGTTTCAAAGAGAGAGAATATTGCCACCCATCATTT
ATATCAGGCATGGGATCCTGTCCCTTCTCTGTCTCCGGCTACTACAGGTGCCCTCATCAGCCACGAGAAG
CTGCTGCTGCAGATCAACCCCGAGCGGGAGCTGGGGAGCATGAGCTACAAACTCGGCCAGGTGTCCATAC
ACTCCGTGTGGCTAGGGAACAGCATCACACCCCTGAGGGAGGAGGAATGGGACGAGGAAGAGGAGGAGGA
GGCCGACGCCCCTGCACCTTCGTCACCACCCACGTCTCCAGTCAACTCCAGGAAACACCGGGCTGGAGTT
GACATCCACTCCTGTTCGCAGTTTTTGCTTGAGTTGTACAGCCGCTGGATCCTGCCGTCCAGCTCAGCCA
GGAGGACCCCGGCCATCCTGATCAGTGAGGTGGTCAGATCCCTTCTAGTGGTCTCAGACTTGTTCACCGA
GCGCAACCAGTTTGAGCTGATGTATGTGACGCTGACAGAACTGCGAAGGGTGCACCCTTCAGAAGACGAG
ATCCTCGCTCAGTACCTGGTGCCTGCCACCTGCAAGGCAGCTGCCGTCCTTGGGATGGACAAGGCCGTGG
CGGAGCCTGTCAGCCGCCTGCTGGAGAGCACGCTCAGGAGCAGCCACCTGCCCAGCAGGGTTGGAGCCCT
GCACGGCATCCTCTATGTGCTGGAGTGCGACCTGCTGGACGACACTGCCAAGCAGCTCATCCCGGTCATC
AGCGACTATCTCCTCTCCAACCTGAAAGGGATCGCCCACTGCGTGAACATTCACAGCCAGCAGCACGTAC
TGGTCATGTGTGCCACTGCGTTTTACCTCATTGAGAACTATCCTCTGGACGTAGGGCCGGAATTTTCAGC
ATCAATAATACAGATGTGTGGGGTGATGCTGTCTGGAAGTGAGGAGTCCACCCCCTCCATCATTTACCAC
TGTGCCCTCAGAGGCCTGGAGCGCCTCCTGCTCTCTGAGCAGCTCTCCCGCCTGGATGCAGAATCGCTGG
TCAAGCTGAGTGTGGACAGAGTGAACGTGCACAGCCCGCACCGGGCCATGGCGGCTCTGGGCCTGATGCT
CACCTGCATGTACACAGGAAAGGAGAAAGTCAGTCCGGGTAGAACTTCAGACCCTAATCCTGCAGCCCCC
GACAGCGAGTCAGTGATTGTTGCTATGGAGCGGGTATCTGTTCTTTTTGATAGGATCAGGAAAGGCTTTC
CTTGTGAAGCCAGAGTGGTGGCCAGGATCCTGCCCCAGTTTCTAGACGACTTCTTCCCACCCCAGGACAT
CATGAACAAAGTCATCGGAGAGTTTCTGTCCAACCAGCAGCCATACCCCCAGTTCATGGCCACCGTGGTG
TATAAGGTGTTTCAGACTCTGCACAGCACCGGGCAGTCGTCCATGGTCCGGGACTGGGTCATGCTGTCCC
TCTCCAACTTCACGCAGAGGGCCCCGGTCGCCATGGCCACGTGGAGCCTCTCCTGCTTCTTTGTCAGCGC
GTCCACCAGCCCGTGGGTCGCGGCGATCCTCCCACATGTCATCAGCAGGATGGGCAAGCTGGAGCAGGTG
GACGTGAACCTTTTCTGCCTGGTCGCCACAGACTTCTACAGACACCAGATAGAGGAGGAGCTCGACCGCA
GGGCCTTCCAGTCTGTGCTTGAGGTGGTTGCAGCCCCAGGAAGCCCATATCACCGGCTGCTGACTTGTTT
ACGAAATGTCCACAAGGTCACCACCTGC
